>Addgene plasmid #173419 | RVD-TT4 | addgene full sequence | sequence record 368102 | Addgene NGS Result
CAGAAAAAAAGGATCTCAAGAAGATCCTTTGATCTTTTCTACGGGGTCTGACGCTCAGTGGAACGACGCG
TAACTCACGTTAAGGGATTTTGGTCATGGGTGGCTCGACCAGATATGGTCTCATTGCTACAACTTGCTCG
GGCGTCAGGCCGTGGGCTTGACAGAGAACTGGTAGAAGGCGCTGAACAGTCTCAAGAGCCTGTTTGCCAC
CCCCATTACTAGCAATCGCTACAACTTGCTCGGGCGTCAGGCCGTGGGCTTGACAGAGAACTGGTAGAAG
GCGCTGAACAGTCTCAAGAGCCTGTTTGCCACCCCCATTACTAGCAATCGCTACCGAGACCAGCTTTGGT
CTAGAGGAGGCATGATGATATATTTTTATCTTGTGCAATGTAACATCAGAGATTTTGAGACACGGGCCAG
AGCTGCCAGGAAACAGCTATGACCATGTAATACGACTCACTATAGGGGATATTTTATTTTCTCCCAATCA
GGCTTGATCCCCAGTAAGTCAAAAAATAGCTCGACATACTGTTCTTCCCCGATCAAGGGTTGGTTTGCGC
ATTCACAGTTCTCCGCAAGAATTGATTGGCTCCAATTCTTGGAGTGGTGAATCCGTTAGCGAGGTGCCGC
CGGCTTCCATTCAGGTCGAGGTGGCCCGGCTCCATGCACCGCGACGCAACGCGGGGAGGCAGACAAGGTA
TAGGGCGGCGCCTACAATCCATGCCAACCCGTTCCATGTGCTCGCCGAGGCGGCATAAATCGCCGTGACG
ATCAGCGGTCCAATGATCGAAGTTAGGCTGGTAAGAGCCGCGAGCGATCCTTGAAGCTGTCCCTGATGGT
CGTCATCTACCTGCCTGGACAGCATGGCCTGCAACGCGGGCATCCCGATGCCGCCGGAAGCGAGAAGAAT
CATAATGGGGAAGGCCATCCAGCCTCGCGTCGCGAACGCCAGCAAGACGTAGCCCAGCGCGTCGGCCGCC
ATGCCGGCGATAATGGCCTGCTTCTCGCCGAAACGTTTGGTGGCGGGACCAGTGACGAAGGCTTGAGCGA
GGGCGTGCAAGATTCCGAATACCGCAAGCGACAGGCCGATCATCGTCGCGCTCCAGCGAAAGCGGTCCTC
GCCGAAAATGACCCAGAGCGCTGCCGGCACCTGTCCTACGAGTTGCATGATAAAGAAGACAGTCATAAGT
GCGGCGACGATAGTCATGCCCCGCGCCCACCGGAAGGAGCTGACTGGGTTGAAGGCTCTCAAGGGCATGG
GTCGGCGCTCTCCCTTATGCGACTCCTGCATTAGGAAGCAGCCCAGTAGTAGGTTGAGGCCGTTGAGCAC
CGCCGCCGCAAGGAATGGTGCATGTAAGGAGATGGCGCCCAACAGTCCCCCGGCCACGGGGCCTGCCACC
ATACCCACGCCGAAACAAGCGCTCATGAGCCCGAAGTGGCGAGCCCGATCTTCCCCATCGGTGATGTCGG
CGATATAGGCGCCAGCAACCGCACCTGTGGCGCCGGTGATGCCGGCCACGATGCGTCCGGCGTAGAGAAT
CCACAGGACGGGTGTGGTCGCCATGATCGCGTAGTCGATAGTGGCTCCAAGTAGCGAAGCGAGCAGGACT
GGGCGGCGGCCAAAGCGGTCGGACAGTGCTCCGAGAACGGGTGCGCATAGAAATTGCATCAACGCATATA
GCGCTAGCAGCACGCCATAGTGACTGGCGATGCTGTCGGAATGGACGATATCCCGCAAGAGGCCCGGCAG
TACCGGCATAACCAAGCCTATGCCTACAGCATCCAGGGTGACGGTGCCGAGGATGACGATGAGCGCATTG
TTAGATTTCATACACGGTGCCTGACTGCGTTAGCAATTTAACTGTGATAAACTACCGCATTAAAGCTAAT
CGATGATAAGCTGTCAAACATGAGAATTAATTCATGTTCTTTCCTGCGTTATCCCCTGATTCTGTGGATA
ACGCAGGAAAGAACATGTGAGCAAAAGGCCAGCAAAAGGCCAGGAACCGTAAAAAGGCCGCGTTGCTGGC
GTTTTTCCATAGGCTCCGCCCCCCTGACGAGCATCACAAAAATCGACGCTCAAGTCAGAGGTGGCGAAAC
CCGACAGGACTATAAAGATACCAGGCGTTTCCCCCTGGAAGCTCCCTCGTGCGCTCTCCTGTTCCGACCC
TGCCGCTTACCGGATACCTGTCCGCCTTTCTCCCTTCGGGAAGCGTGGCGCTTTCTCATAGCTCACGCTG
TAGGTATCTCAGTTCGGTGTAGGTCGTTCGCTCCAAGCTGGGCTGTGTGCACGAACCCCCCGTTCAGCCC
GACCGCTGCGCCTTATCCGGTAACTATCGTCTTGAGTCCAACCCGGTAAGACACGACTTATCGCCACTGG
CAGCAGCCACTGGTAACAGGATTAGCAGAGCGAGGTATGTAGGCGGTGCTACAGAGTTCTTGAAGTGGTG
GCCTAACTACGGCTACACTAGAAGAACAGTATTTGGTATCTGCGCTCTGCTGAAGCCAGTTACCTTCGGA
AAAAGAGTTGGTAGCTCTTGATCCGGCAAACAAACCACCGCTGGTAGCGGTGGTTTTTTTGTTTGCAAGC
AGCAGATTACGCG
Features (pLannotate 1.2.2; 6 found; start..end, strand, type, name):
    448..466     +  promoter       T7 promoter: promoter for bacteriophage T7 RNA polymerase
    469..543     -  CDS            KanR (fragment): aminoglycoside phosphotransferase; aphA-3; confers resistance to kanamycin
    641..1831    -  CDS            TcR: tetracycline efflux protein; tet; confers resistance to tetracycline
   1879..1907    -  promoter       tet promoter: E. coli promoter for tetracycline efflux protein gene
   1923..1962    +  rep_origin     RSF ori (fragment): Plasmids containing the RSF 1030 origin of replication can be propagated in E. coli cells that contain additional plasmids with compatible origins.
   2034..19      -  rep_origin     ori (across the origin): high-copy-number ColE1/pMB1/pBR322/pUC origin of replication
