[The description below was written by a language model from this plasmid's Addgene catalogue record and pLannotate feature annotations shown in this document.]
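Description:
RVD-TT4 is a small (about 2.6 kb) bacterial cloning plasmid that serves as one module in a library for one-step assembly of custom TALE repeat arrays. It is built on a tetracycline-resistant T vector ("TetR T vector"), and the synthetic insert was placed into the vector's TA cloning site. That insert is a dimer of two TALE repeats, each carrying the NG repeat-variable diresidue (RVD), designated for position 4 of the assembled array. NG is the RVD conventionally associated with recognition of thymine, which matches the "TT" in the plasmid name. The sites or overhangs used to release and order the module during assembly are not stated in the record.

The annotated features cover only the backbone. A high-copy ColE1/pUC-type origin spans the sequence start and supports propagation in E. coli. A tetracycline efflux gene (TcR) driven by its native tet promoter provides selection. Short fragments matching a kanamycin resistance gene and an RSF origin are also detected; these appear to be non-functional remnants of vector construction. A T7 promoter is present as well. The RVD dimer itself was not annotated by the automated tool and presumably lies in the unannotated region upstream of the T7 promoter.

The plasmid is not an expression construct. It is a donor part, combined with sister modules encoding other RVD pairs at other positions to build DNA-binding arrays for TALE-based tools. These include DdCBEs, the DddA-derived cytosine base editors used for mitochondrial DNA editing, which the associated work applied to model mitochondrial diseases in zebrafish.
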