Addgene plasmid #173419: RVD-TT4
Purpose: One-step assembly of custom RVD arrays to construct DdCBE, TALE, etc.
Depositing lab: Bin Shen. Depositing organization: Nanjing Medical University. Publication: Precision modeling of mitochondrial diseases in zebrafish via DdCBE-mediated mtDNA base editing. Guo J, Zhang X, Chen X, Sun H, Dai Y, Wang J, Qian X, Tan L, Lou X, Shen B. Cell Discov. 2021 Sep 3;7(1):78. doi: 10.1038/s41421-021-00307-9. PubMed 34480028.
Backbone
  Vector backbone: TetR T vector
  Vector type: Unspecified
Growth in bacteria
  Bacterial resistance: Tetracycline, 10 μg/mL
  Growth temperature: 37°C
  Growth strain: DH5alpha
  Copy number: High Copy
Gene/Insert
  Gene/Insert name: NG-NG dimer RVD at Position4
  Species: Synthetic
  Mutation: no
  Cloning method: Restriction Enzyme; 5′ cloning site Unknown (unknown if destroyed)
Terms and licenses: Academic/Nonprofit Terms; Industry Terms: Not Available to Industry
Depositor comments: RVD is inserted into TA site of TetR T vector
How to cite: RVD-TT4 was a gift from Bin Shen (Addgene plasmid # 173419 ; http://n2t.net/addgene:173419 ; RRID:Addgene_173419)
