>Addgene plasmid #173419 | RVD-TT4 | depositor partial sequence | sequence record 336374 | RVD flanked by two Bsa I sites
GGTCTCGGTAGCGATTGCTAGTAATGGGGGTGGCAAACAGGCTCTTGAGACTGTTCAGCGCCTTCTACCA
GTTCTCTGTCAAGCCCACGGCCTGACGCCCGAGCAAGTTGTAGCGATTGCTAGTAATGGGGGTGGCAAAC
AGGCTCTTGAGACTGTTCAGCGCCTTCTACCAGTTCTCTGTCAAGCCCACGGCCTGACGCCCGAGCAAGT
TGTAGCAATGAGACC
